Addgene plasmid #174033: pCS2-AcrIIA2
Purpose: In vitro transcription of anti-CRISPR AcrIIA2 mRNA
Depositing lab: James Gagnon. Depositing organization: University of Utah. Publication: Orthogonal CRISPR-Cas tools for genome editing, inhibition, and CRISPR recording in zebrafish embryos. Takasugi PR, Wang S, Truong KT, Drage EP, Kanishka SN, Higbee MA, Bamidele N, Ojelabi O, Sontheimer EJ, Gagnon JA. Genetics. 2021 Nov 4. pii: 6420709. doi: 10.1093/genetics/iyab196. PubMed 34735006.
Backbone
  Vector backbone: pCS2
  Backbone size w/o insert (bp): 4000
  Total vector size (bp): 4200
  Vector type: In vitro transcription
Growth in bacteria
  Bacterial resistance: Ampicillin, 100 μg/mL
  Growth temperature: 37°C
  Growth strain: DH5alpha
  Copy number: Unknown
Gene/Insert
  Gene/Insert name: AcrIIA2
  Species: Synthetic
  Insert size (bp): 200
  Cloning method: Gibson Cloning
  Sequencing primers: 5′ ATTTAGGTGACACTATAG
Terms and licenses: Academic/Nonprofit Terms; Industry Terms: Not Available to Industry
Depositor comments: Please visit https://www.biorxiv.org/content/10.1101/2020.11.07.372151v1 for bioRxiv preprint.
How to cite: pCS2-AcrIIA2 was a gift from James Gagnon (Addgene plasmid # 174033 ; http://n2t.net/addgene:174033 ; RRID:Addgene_174033)
