[The description below was written by a language model from this plasmid's Addgene catalogue record and pLannotate feature annotations shown in this document.]
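Description:
pCS2-AcrIIA2 is an in vitro transcription plasmid built on the pCS2 backbone and designed to produce mRNA encoding the anti-CRISPR protein AcrIIA2. It is maintained in E. coli through a high-copy ColE1/pUC-type origin and selected with ampicillin via the β-lactamase gene. An f1 phage origin and remnants of the lac region (lac promoter and operator, CAP site, and lacI and lacZα fragments) are carried over from the parental vector and have no stated role here.

The payload is a synthetic AcrIIA2 coding sequence inserted by Gibson assembly. The feature table does not annotate the AcrIIA2 open reading frame itself, but the insert evidently lies in the unannotated interval downstream of the SP6 promoter and upstream of the SV40 polyadenylation signal. An SV40 nuclear localization signal is detected near the start of this region, which suggests the anti-CRISPR protein carries an N-terminal NLS, although the catalogue entry does not mention this. The simian CMV IE94 enhancer/promoter sits immediately upstream of the SP6 promoter in the circular map, which is the standard pCS2 layout. The same cassette can therefore in principle be expressed directly in vertebrate cells or transcribed in vitro by SP6 RNA polymerase, with the SV40 signal supplying polyadenylation sequences. T7 (partial) and T3 promoters flank the downstream side in the antisense orientation.

The stated purpose is synthesis of AcrIIA2 mRNA, and the associated work concerns CRISPR-Cas editing, inhibition and recording in zebrafish embryos, where anti-CRISPR proteins restrain Cas9 activity. The catalogue sizes (about 4.2 kb total, 200 bp insert) are approximate, as the sequenced record is 4,482 nt.
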