Features (pLannotate 1.2.2; 15 found; start..end, strand, type, name):
     35..53      +  promoter       SP6 promoter: promoter for bacteriophage SP6 RNA polymerase
    103..123     +  CDS            SV40 NLS: nuclear localization signal of SV40 (simian virus 40) large T antigen
    512..529     -  promoter       T7 promoter (fragment): promoter for bacteriophage T7 RNA polymerase
    534..668     -  polyA_signal   SV40 poly(A) signal: SV40 polyadenylation signal
    781..799     -  promoter       T3 promoter: promoter for bacteriophage T3 RNA polymerase
    844..860     -  protein_bind   lac operator: The lac repressor binds to the lac operator to inhibit transcription in E. coli. This inhibition can be relieved by adding lactose or isopropyl-β-D-thiogalactopyranoside (IPTG). lac repressor encoded by lacI
    868..898     -  promoter       lac promoter: promoter for the E. coli lac operon
    913..934     -  protein_bind   CAP binding site: CAP binding activates transcription in the presence of cAMP. E. coli catabolite activator protein
    947..1039    -  CDS            lacI (fragment): lac repressor; lacI; The lac repressor binds to the lac operator to inhibit transcription in E. coli. This inhibition can be relieved by adding lactose or isopropyl-β-D-thiogalactopyranoside (IPTG).
   1222..1810    -  rep_origin     ori: high-copy-number ColE1/pMB1/pBR322/pUC origin of replication
   1981..2841    -  CDS            AmpR: β-lactamase; bla; confers resistance to ampicillin, carbenicillin, and related antibiotics
   2842..2946    -  promoter       AmpR promoter: bla
   2999..3427    -  rep_origin     f1 ori (sequence partly withheld): f1 bacteriophage origin of replication; arrow indicates direction of (+) strand synthesis
   3432..3498    -  CDS            lacZα (fragment): LacZα fragment of β-galactosidase; lacZ fragment
   3505..4482    +  promoter       CMV IE94 promoter: enhancer/promoter region of simian cytomegalovirus major immediate early transcription unit IE94
>Addgene plasmid #174033 | pCS2-AcrIIA2 | addgene full sequence | sequence record 353573 | Addgene NGS Result
CGCCATTCTGCCTGGGGACGTCGGAGCAAGCTTGATTTAGGTGACACTATAGAATACAAGCTACTTGTTC
TTTTTGCAGGATCCCATCGATTCGAATTCATGCCAAAAAAGAAGAGAAAGGTAGAAGACCCCATGACGCT
GACCCGCGCTCAGAAAAAATACGCCGAGGCGATGCATGAGTTTATCAATATGGTTGATGACTTTGAAGAA
TCAACGCCTGACTTTGCAAAAGAGGTTCTGCACGACTCCGACTATGTGGTCATTACAAAAAACGAGAAAT
ATGCCGTGGCACTCTGTAGTCTCTCCACAGATGAATGTGAGTACGATACTAACTTGTATTTGGATGAAAA
GCTCGTCGATTACAGCACAGTTGATGTCAACGGAGTGACATATTACATCAATATAGTGGAAACAAATGAC
ATAGATGATCTTGAAATTGCGACCGACGAGGACGAGATGAAGTCTGGAAACCAAGAGATTATTCTTAAGT
CCGAACTGAAGTAATCTAGAACTATAGTGAGTCGTATTACGTAGATCCAGACATGATAAGATACATTGAT
GAGTTTGGACAAACCACAACTAGAATGCAGTGAAAAAAATGCTTTATTTGTGAAATTTGTGATGCTATTG
CTTTATTTGTAACCATTATAAGCTGCAATAAACAAGTTAACAACAACAATTGCATTCATTTTATGTTTCA
GGTTCAGGGGGAGGTGTGGGAGGTTTTTTAATTCGCGGCCGCGGCGCCAATGCATTGGGCCCGGTACCCA
GCTTTTGTTCCCTTTAGTGAGGGTTAATTGCGCGCTTGGCGTAATCATGGTCATAGCTGTTTCCTGTGTG
AAATTGTTATCCGCTCACAATTCCACACAACATACGAGCCGGGAGCATAAAGTGTAAAGCCTGGGGTGCC
TAATGAGTGAGCTAACTCACATTAATTGCGTTGCGCTCACTGCCCGCTTTCCAGTCGGGAAACCTGTCGT
GCCAGCTGCATTAATGAATCGGCCAACGCGCGGGGAGAGGCGGTTTGCGTATTGGGCGCTCTTCCGCTTC
CTCGCTCACTGACTCGCTGCGCTCGGTCGTTCGGCTGCGGCGAGCGGTATCAGCTCACTCAAAGGCGGTA
ATACGGTTATCCACAGAATCAGGGGATAACGCAGGAAAGAACATGTGAGCAAAAGGCCAGCAAAAGGCCA
GGAACCGTAAAAAGGCCGCGTTGCTGGCGTTTTTCCATAGGCTCCGCCCCCCTGACGAGCATCACAAAAA
TCGACGCTCAAGTCAGAGGTGGCGAAACCCGACAGGACTATAAAGATACCAGGCGTTTCCCCCTGGAAGC
TCCCTCGTGCGCTCTCCTGTTCCGACCCTGCCGCTTACCGGATACCTGTCCGCCTTTCTCCCTTCGGGAA
GCGTGGCGCTTTCTCATAGCTCACGCTGTAGGTATCTCAGTTCGGTGTAGGTCGTTCGCTCCAAGCTGGG
CTGTGTGCACGAACCCCCCGTTCAGCCCGACCGCTGCGCCTTATCCGGTAACTATCGTCTTGAGTCCAAC
CCGGTAAGACACGACTTATCGCCACTGGCAGCAGCCACTGGTAACAGGATTAGCAGAGCGAGGTATGTAG
GCGGTGCTACAGAGTTCTTGAAGTGGTGGCCTAACTACGGCTACACTAGAAGAACAGTATTTGGTATCTG
CGCTCTGCTGAAGCCAGTTACCTTCGGAAAAAGAGTTGGTAGCTCTTGATCCGGCAAACAAACCACCGCT
GGTAGCGGTGGTTTTTTTGTTTGCAAGCAGCAGATTACGCGCAGAAAAAAAGGATCTCAAGAAGATCCTT
TGATCTTTTCTACGGGGTCTGACGCTCAGTGGAACGAAAACTCACGTTAAGGGATTTTGGTCATGAGATT
ATCAAAAAGGATCTTCACCTAGATCCTTTTAAATTAAAAATGAAGTTTTAAATCAATCTAAAGTATATAT
GAGTAAACTTGGTCTGACAGTTACCAATGCTTAATCAGTGAGGCACCTATCTCAGCGATCTGTCTATTTC
GTTCATCCATAGTTGCCTGACTCCCCGTCGTGTAGATAACTACGATACGGGAGGGCTTACCATCTGGCCC
CAGTGCTGCAATGATACCGCGAGACCCACGCTCACCGGCTCCAGATTTATCAGCAATAAACCAGCCAGCC
GGAAGGGCCGAGCGCAGAAGTGGTCCTGCAACTTTATCCGCCTCCATCCAGTCTATTAATTGTTGCCGGG
AAGCTAGAGTAAGTAGTTCGCCAGTTAATAGTTTGCGCAACGTTGTTGCCATTGCTACAGGCATCGTGGT
GTCACGCTCGTCGTTTGGTATGGCTTCATTCAGCTCCGGTTCCCAACGATCAAGGCGAGTTACATGATCC
CCCATGTTGTGCAAAAAAGCGGTTAGCTCCTTCGGTCCTCCGATCGTTGTCAGAAGTAAGTTGGCCGCAG
TGTTATCACTCATGGTTATGGCAGCACTGCATAATTCTCTTACTGTCATGCCATCCGTAAGATGCTTTTC
TGTGACTGGTGAGTACTCAACCAAGTCATTCTGAGAATAGTGTATGCGGCGACCGAGTTGCTCTTGCCCG
GCGTCAATACGGGATAATACCGCGCCACATAGCAGAACTTTAAAAGTGCTCATCATTGGAAAACGTTCTT
CGGGGCGAAAACTCTCAAGGATCTTACCGCTGTTGAGATCCAGTTCGATGTAACCCACTCGTGCACCCAA
CTGATCTTCAGCATCTTTTACTTTCACCAGCGTTTCTGGGTGAGCAAAAACAGGAAGGCAAAATGCCGCA
AAAAAGGGAATAAGGGCGACACGGAAATGTTGAATACTCATACTCTTCCTTTTTCAATATTATTGAAGCA
TTTATCAGGGTTATTGTCTCATGAGCGGATACATATTTGAATGTATTTAGAAAAATAAACAAATAGGGGT
TCCGCGCACATTTCCCCGAAAAGTGCCACCTAAATTGTAAGCGTTAATATTTTGTTAAAATTCGCGTTAA
ATTTTTGTTAAATCAGCTCATTTTTTAACCAATAGGCCGAAATCGGCAAAATCCCTTATAAATCAAAAGA
ATAGACCGAGATAGGGT
[37 nt withheld, positions 3098-3134]
AAAGAACGTGGACTCCAACGTCAAAGG
[49 nt withheld, positions 3162-3210]
T
[91 nt withheld, positions 3212-3302]
G
[124 nt withheld, positions 3304-3427]
CCCATTCGCCATTCAGGCTGCGCAACTGTTGGGAAGGGCGATCGGTGCGGGCCTCTTCGCTATTACGCCA
GTCGACCGCCAATTCAATATGGCGTATATGGACTCATGCCAATTCAATATGGTGGATCTGGACCTGTGCC
AATTCAATATGGCGTATATGGACTCGTGCCAATTCAATATGGTGGATCTGGACCCCAGCCAATTCAATAT
GGCGGACTTGGCACCATGCCAATTCAATATGGCGGACCTGGCACTGTGCCAACTGGGGAGGGGTCTACTT
GGCACGGTGCCAAGTTTGAGGAGGGGTCTTGGCCCTGTGCCAAGTCCGCCATATTGAATTGGCATGGTGC
CAATAATGGCGGCCATATTGGCTATATGCCAGGATCAATATATAGGCAATATCCAATATGGCCCTATGCC
AATATGGCTATTGGCCAGGTTCAATACTATGTATTGGCCCTATGCCATATAGTATTCCATATATGGGTTT
TCCTATTGACGTAGATAGCCCCTCCCAATGGGCGGTCCCATATACCATATATGGGGCTTCCTAATACCGC
CCATAGCCACTCCCCCATTGACGTCAATGGTCTCTATATATGGTCTTTCCTATTGACGTCATATGGGCGG
TCCTATTGACGTATATGGCGCCTCCCCCATTGACGTCAATTACGGTAAATGGCCCGCCTGGCTCAATGCC
CATTGACGTCAATAGGACCACCCACCATTGACGTCAATGGGATGGCTCATTGCCCATTCATATCCGTTCT
CACGCCCCCTATTGACGTCAATGACGGTAAATGGCCCACTTGGCAGTACATCAATATCTATTAATAGTAA
CTTGGCAAGTACATTACTATTGGAAGTACGCCAGGGTACATTGGCAGTACTCCCATTGACGTCAATGGCG
GTAAATGGCCCGCGATGGCTGCCAAGTACATCCCCATTGACGTCAATGGGGAGGGGCAATGACGCAAATG
GGCGTTCCATTGACGTAAATGGGCGGTAGGCGTGCCTAATGGGAGGTCTATATAAGCAATGCTCGTTTAG
GGAAC
